>Addgene plasmid #43777 | IV-GTG | depositor partial sequence | sequence record 59042 | IV-GTG sequence 279 bps
CGTCTCGACTCACCCCAGAGCAGGTCGTGGCAATCGCGAGCAATAACGGCGGAAAACAGGCTTTGGAAAC
GGTGCAGAGGCTCCTTCCAGTGCTGTGCCAAGCGCACGGCCTCACCCCAGAGCAGGTCGTGGCCATTGCC
TCGAATGGAGGGGGCAAACAGGCGTTGGAAACCGTACAACGATTGCTGCCGGTGCTGTGCCAAGCGCACG
GATTAACCCCAGAGCAGGTCGTGGCAATCGCGAGCAATAAGGGCGGAAGACCCGCACTGGAGAGAGACG
