>Addgene plasmid #43777 | IV-GTG | addgene partial sequence | sequence record 62114 | M13-F20 5'-TGTAAAACGACGGCCAGT-3'
CTATAGGGCGAATTGGGCCCTCTAGATGCATGCTCGAGCGGCCGCCAGTGTGATGGATATCTGCAGAATT
CGCCCTTATATCTTTCCTGTGCCCACGTCTCTCTCCAGTGCGGGTCTTCCGCCCTTATTGCTCGCGATTG
CCACGACCTGCTCTGGGGTTAATCCGTGCGCTTGGCACAGCACCGGCAGCAATCGTTGTACGGTTTCCAA
CGCCTGTTTGCCCCCTCCATTCGAGGCAATGGCCACGACCTGCTCTGGGGTGAGGCCGTGCGCTTGGCAC
AGCACTGGAAGGAGCCTCTGCACCGTTTCCAAAGCCTGTTTTCCGCCGTTATTGCTCGCGATTGCCACGA
CCTGCTCTGGGGTGAGTCGAGACGCGCTAGGACGGCATCTATATAAGGGCGAATTCCAGCACACTGGCGG
CCGTTACTAGTGGATCCGAGCTCGGTACCAAGCTTGGCGTAATCATGGTCATAGCTGTTTCCTGTGTGAA
ATTGTTATCCGCTCACAATTCCACACAACATACGAGCCGGAAGCATAAAGTGTAAAGCCTGGGGTGCCTA
ATGAGTGAGCTAACTCACATTAATTGCGTTGCGCTCACTGCCCGCTTTCCAGTCGGGAAACCTGTCGTGC
CAGCTGCATTAATGAATCGGCCAACGCGCGGGGAGAGGCGGTTTGCGTATTGGGCGCTCTTCCGCTTCCT
CGCTCACTGACTCGCTGCGCTCGGTCGTTCGGCTGCGGCGAGCGGTATCAGCTCACTCAAAGGCGGTAAT
ACGGTTATCCACAGAATCAGGGGATAACGCAGGAAAGAACATGTGAGCAAAAGGCCAGCAAAAGGCCAGG
AACCGTAAAAAGG
