[The description below was written by a language model from this plasmid's Addgene catalogue record.]
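Description:
IV-GTG is a small bacterial cloning plasmid built on the commercial pCRII-TOPO backbone (about 4 kb without insert), into which a 279 bp synthetic fragment was placed by TOPO cloning. It is a high-copy plasmid propagated in E. coli and carries both ampicillin and kanamycin resistance, so either or both drugs can be used for selection. As is standard for this type of TOPO vector, the cloning site is flanked by common primer-binding sites. The record lists T7 and M13 reverse as the sequencing primers for reading across the insert. No feature table is provided, so the positions of the origin, resistance genes and any promoters cannot be confirmed from the record itself.

The insert is described only by its name, IV-GTG, and as synthetic; its composition is not stated. The associated publication describes a TALEN genome-editing system for generating human stem cell-based disease models. The naming and the short insert length are consistent with a library module encoding a few TAL effector repeats: "GTG" would indicate the three-nucleotide target recognised, and "IV" the position of the module in an ordered assembly. This reading is an inference from the name and context, not something the record states. The plasmid has no eukaryotic expression elements listed and is classified purely as a bacterial cloning vector. It is therefore best understood as a storage and source plasmid, from which the synthetic fragment is excised or amplified for assembly into larger constructs, not as a vector for direct expression in cells.
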