Addgene plasmid #43777: IV-GTG
Depositing lab: Chad Cowan & Kiran Musunuru. Depositing organization: Harvard University. Publication: A TALEN Genome-Editing System for Generating Human Stem Cell-Based Disease Models. Ding Q, Lee YK, Schaefer EA, Peters DT, Veres A, Kim K, Kuperwasser N, Motola DL, Meissner TB, Hendriks WT, Trevisan M, Gupta RM, Moisan A, Banks E, Friesen M, Schinzel RT, Xia F, Tang A, Xia Y, Figueroa E, Wann A, Ahfeldt T, Daheron L, Zhang F, Rubin LL, Peng LF, Chung RT, Musunuru K, Cowan CA. Cell Stem Cell. 2012 Dec 12. pii: S1934-5909(12)00645-5. doi: 10.1016/j.stem.2012.11.011. PubMed 23246482.
Backbone
  Vector backbone: pCRII-TOPO
  Backbone manufacturer: Invitrogen
  Backbone size w/o insert (bp): 3973
  Vector type: Bacterial Cloning
Growth in bacteria
  Bacterial resistance: Ampicillin and Kanamycin, 100 & 50 μg/mL
  Growth temperature: 37°C
  Growth strain: Top10
  Copy number: High Copy
Gene/Insert
  Gene/Insert name: IV-GTG
  Species: Synthetic
  Insert size (bp): 279
  Cloning method: TOPO Cloning
  Sequencing primers: 5′ T7; 3′ M13-rev
Terms and licenses: Academic/Nonprofit Terms; Industry Terms: Not Available to Industry
How to cite: IV-GTG was a gift from Chad Cowan & Kiran Musunuru (Addgene plasmid # 43777 ; http://n2t.net/addgene:43777 ; RRID:Addgene_43777)
